Addgene plasmid #188136: pMXS-IRES-BLAST flag-CAD L1405A
Purpose: Expresses C-terminal flag-tagged human CAD L1405A in mammalian cells
Depositing lab: Richard Possemato. Depositing organization: NYU Grossman School of Medicine. Publication: Allosteric regulation of CAD modulates de novo pyrimidine synthesis during the cell cycle. Shin J, Mir H, Khurram MA, Fujihara KM, Dynlacht BD, Cardozo TJ, Possemato R. Nat Metab. 2023 Feb 6. doi: 10.1038/s42255-023-00735-9. PubMed 36747088.
Backbone
  Vector backbone: pMXS-IRES-BLAST
  Backbone size w/o insert (bp): 5623
  Vector type: Mammalian Expression, Retroviral
  Selectable markers: Blasticidin
Growth in bacteria
  Bacterial resistance: Ampicillin, 100 μg/mL
  Growth temperature: 37°C
  Growth strain: NEB Stable
  Copy number: High Copy
Gene/Insert
  Gene/Insert name: CAD (alt name: carbamoyl-phosphate synthetase 2, aspartate transcarbamylase, and dihydroorotase)
  Species: H. sapiens (human)
  Insert size (bp): 6702
  Mutation: TCC -> AGT silent mutations at nt439-441 eliminating PAM site for sgRNA target sequence 5'-ATTGGGGTCCAAGAATGGCA-3' and CT -> GC mutations at nt6135-6136 for Leu1405 -> Ala mutation of CAD
  Entrez Gene: CAD (a.k.a. CDG1Z, DEE50, EIEE50, GATD4)
  Tag / fusion protein: Flag tag (N terminal on insert)
  Cloning method: Gibson Cloning
  Sequencing primers: 5′ AGTAGACGGCATCGCAGCTTGGATA; 3′ CGGAATTTACGTAGCGGCCGC
Terms and licenses: Academic/Nonprofit Terms; Industry Terms: Not Available to Industry
How to cite: pMXS-IRES-BLAST flag-CAD L1405A was a gift from Richard Possemato (Addgene plasmid # 188136 ; http://n2t.net/addgene:188136 ; RRID:Addgene_188136)
