[The description below was written by a language model from this plasmid's Addgene catalogue record and pLannotate feature annotations shown in this document.]
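Description:
pMXS-IRES-BLAST flag-CAD L1405A is a Moloney murine leukemia virus-based retroviral expression vector for stable delivery of a mutant human CAD cDNA into mammalian cells. In bacteria it is maintained through a high-copy ColE1/pUC-type origin and selected with ampicillin via the bla gene and its promoter. The viral portion comprises a 5' MMLV LTR, the MMLV packaging signal (with an adjoining MESV Ψ fragment), a truncated gag sequence lacking its start codon, and a pol-derived region carrying the splice acceptor. Together these allow the genomic RNA to be packaged when gag, pol and env are supplied in trans by packaging cells. No separate internal promoter is annotated, so expression is presumably driven by the 5' LTR.

The payload is the roughly 6.7 kb coding sequence for CAD, the multifunctional enzyme that combines glutamine amidotransferase, carbamoyl-phosphate synthetase, aspartate transcarbamylase and dihydroorotase activities of de novo pyrimidine synthesis. It carries a Leu1405-to-Ala substitution plus silent changes that remove the PAM of an sgRNA target site, making the cDNA resistant to Cas9 cutting. This design suits re-expression in cells whose endogenous CAD has been disrupted. Downstream, an EMCV IRES links the blasticidin S deaminase gene to the same transcript, so blasticidin selection enriches for transduced cells expressing CAD. The record is inconsistent about the Flag tag, describing it as C-terminal in the purpose statement but N-terminal in the insert fields, and the feature table does not annotate the tag. The associated work concerns allosteric regulation of CAD and pyrimidine synthesis during the cell cycle.
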