Features (pLannotate 1.2.2; 14 found; start..end, strand, type, name):
     22..615     +  LTR            LTR: long terminal repeat from Moloney murine leukemia virus
    678..877     +  misc_feature   MMLV Ψ: packaging signal of Moloney murine leukemia virus (MMLV)
    929..1017    +  misc_feature   MESV Ψ (fragment): packaging signal of murine embryonic stem cell virus
   1094..1510    +  CDS            gag (truncated): truncated Moloney murine leukemia virus (MMLV) gag gene lacking the start codon
   1520..1894    +  misc_feature   pol region: Moloney murine leukemia virus (MMLV) pol region containing the splice acceptor site
   1923..8597    +  CDS            CAD: PYR1_HUMAN - Experimental evidence at protein level: Swiss-Prot protein existence level 1. This protein is a 'fusion' protein encoding four enzymatic activities of the pyrimidine pathway (GATase, CPSase, ATCase and DHOase). From Homo sapiens (Human).
   8798..9260    +  misc_feature   IRES: internal ribosome entry site (IRES) of the encephalomyocarditis virus (EMCV)
   9280..9669    +  CDS            BSD: blasticidin S deaminase; Aspergillus terreus BSD; confers resistance to blasticidin
   9718..9839    +  LTR            3' LTR (ΔU3) (fragment): self-inactivating 3' long terminal repeat (LTR) from Moloney murine leukemia virus
   9840..10309   +  LTR            LTR: long terminal repeat from Moloney murine leukemia virus
  10375..10427   -  CDS            lacI (fragment): lac repressor; lacI; The lac repressor binds to the lac operator to inhibit transcription in E. coli. This inhibition can be relieved by adding lactose or isopropyl-β-D-thiogalactopyranoside (IPTG).
  10610..11198   -  rep_origin     ori: high-copy-number ColE1/pMB1/pBR322/pUC origin of replication
  11362..12222   -  CDS            AmpR: β-lactamase; bla; confers resistance to ampicillin, carbenicillin, and related antibiotics
  12223..12327   -  promoter       AmpR promoter: bla
>Addgene plasmid #188136 | pMXS-IRES-BLAST flag-CAD L1405A | addgene full sequence | sequence record 372262 | Addgene NGS Result
CCCGAAAAGTGCCACCTGCATAATGAAAGACCCCACCTGTAGGTTTGGCAAGCTAGCTTAAGTAACGCCA
TTTTGCAAGGCATGGAAAAATACATAACTGAGAATAGAAAAGTTCAGATCAAGGTCAGGAACAGATGGAA
CAGCTGAATATGGGCCAAACAGGATATCTGTGGTAAGCAGTTCCTGCCCCGGCTCAGGGCCAAGAACAGA
TGGAACAGCTGAATATGGGCCAAACAGGATATCTGTGGTAAGCAGTTCCTGCCCCGGCTCAGGGCCAAGA
ACAGATGGTCCCCAGATGCGGTCCAGCCCTCAGCAGTTTCTAGAGAACCATCAGATGTTTCCAGGGTGCC
CCAAGGACCTGAAATGACCCTGTGCCTTATTTGAACTAACCAATCAGTTCGCTTCTCGCTTCTGTTCGCG
CGCTTCTGCTCCCCGAGCTCAATAAAAGAGCCCACAACCCCTCACTCGGCGCGCCAGTCCTCCGATTGAC
TGAGTCGCCCGGGTACCCGTGTATCCAATAAACCCTCTTGCAGTTGCATCCGACTTGTGGTCTCGCTGTT
CCTTGGGAGGGTCTCCTCTGAGTGATTGACTACCCGTCAGCGGGGGTCTTTCATTTGGGGGCTCGTCCGG
GATCGGGAGACCCCTGCCCAGGGACCACCGACCCACCACCGGGAGGTAAGCTGGCCAGCAACTTATCTGT
GTCTGTCCGATTGTCTAGTGTCTATGACTGATTTTATGCGCCTGCGTCGGTACTAGTTAGCTAACTAGCT
CTGTATCTGGCGGACCCGTGGTGGAACTGACGAGTTCGGAACACCCGGCCGCAACCCTGGGAGACGTCCC
AGGGACTTCGGGGGCCGTTTTTGTGGCCCGACCTGAGTCCAAAAATCCCGATCGTTTTGGACTCTTTGGT
GCACCCCCCTAATAGGAGGGATATGTGGTTCTGGTAGGAGACGAGAACCTAAAACAGTTCCCGCCTCCGT
CTGAATTTTTGCTTTCGGTTTGGGACCGAAGCCGCGCCGCGCGTCTTGTCTGCTGCAGCATCGTTCTGTG
TTGTCTCTGTCTGACTGTGTTTCTGTATTTGTCTGAAAATTAGGGCCAGACTGTTACCACTCCCTTAAGT
TTGACCTTAGGTCACTGGAAAGATGTCGAGCGGATCGCTCACAACCAGTCGGTAGATGTCAAGAAGAGAC
GTTGGGTTACCTTCTGCTCTGCAGAATGGCCAACCTTTAACGTCGGATGGCCGCGAGACGGCACCTTTAA
CCGAGACCTCATCACCCAGGTTAAGATCAAGGTCTTTTCACCTGGCCCGCATGGACACCCAGACCAGGTC
CCCTACATCGTGACCTGGGAAGCCTTGGCTTTTGACCCCCCTCCCTGGGTCAAGCCCTTTGTACACCCTA
AGCCTCCGCCTCCTCTTCCTCCATCCGCCCCGTCTCTCCCCCTTGAACCTCCTCGTTCGACCCCGCCTCG
ATCCTCCCTTTATCCAGCCCTCACTCCTTCTCTAGGCGCCCCCATATGGCCATATGAGATCTTATATGGG
GCACCCCCGCCCCTTGTAAACTTCCCTGACCCTGACATGACAAGAGTTACTAACAGCCCCTCTCTCCAAG
CTCACTTACAGGCTCTCTACTTAGTCCAGCACGAAGTCTGGAGACCTCTGGCGGCAGCCTACCAAGAACA
ACTGGACCGACCGGTGGTACCTCACCCTTACCGAGTCGGCGACACAGTGTGGGTCCGCCGACACCAGACT
AAGAACCTAGAACCTCGCTGGAAAGGACCTTACACAGTCCTGCTGACCACCCCCACCGCCCTCAAAGTAG
ACGGCATCGCAGCTTGGATACACGCCGCCCACGTGAAGGCTGCCGACCCCGGGGGTGGACCATCCTCTAG
ACTGCCGGATCTAGCTAGTTAATTAAGGATCCATGGCGGCCCTAGTGTTGGAGGACGGGTCGGTCCTGCG
GGGCCAGCCCTTTGGGGCCGCCGTGTCGACTGCCGGGGAAGTGGTGTTTCAAACCGGCATGGTCGGCTAC
CCCGAGGCCCTCACTGATCCCTCCTACAAGGCACAGATCTTAGTGCTCACCTATCCTCTGATCGGCAACT
ATGGCATCCCCCCAGATGAAATGGATGAGTTCGGTCTCTGCAAGTGGTTTGAATCCTCGGGCATCCACGT
AGCAGCACTGGTAGTGGGAGAGTGCTGTCCTACTCCCAGCCACTGGAGTGCCACCCGCACCCTGCATGAG
TGGCTGCAGCAGCATGGCATCCCTGGCTTGCAAGGAGTAGACACTCGGGAGCTGACCAAGAAGTTGCGGG
AACAGGGGTCTCTGCTGGGGAAGCTGGTCCAGAATGGAACAGAACCTTCAAGTCTGCCATTCTTGGACCC
CAATGCCCGCCCCCTGGTACCAGAGGTCTCCATTAAGACTCCACGGGTATTCAATACAGGGGGTGCCCCT
CGGATCCTTGCTTTGGACTGTGGCCTCAAGTATAATCAGATCCGATGCCTCTGCCAGCGTGGGGCTGAGG
TCACTGTGGTACCCTGGGACCATGCACTAGACAGCCAAGAGTATGAGGGTCTCTTCTTAAGTAATGGGCC
TGGTGACCCTGCCTCCTATCCCAGTGTCGTATCCACACTGAGCCGTGTTTTATCTGAGCCTAATCCCCGA
CCTGTCTTTGGGATCTGCCTGGGACACCAGCTATTGGCCTTAGCCATTGGGGCCAAGACTTACAAGATGA
GATATGGGAACCGAGGCCATAACCAGCCCTGCTTGTTGGTGGGCTCTGGGCGCTGCTTTCTGACATCCCA
GAACCATGGGTTTGCTGTGGAGACAGACTCACTGCCAGCAGACTGGGCTCCTCTCTTCACCAACGCCAAT
GATGGTTCCAATGAAGGCATTGTGCACAACAGCTTGCCTTTCTTCAGTGTCCAGTTTCACCCAGAGCACC
AAGCTGGCCCTTCAGATATGGAACTGCTTTTCGATATCTTTCTGGAAACTGTGAAAGAGGCCACAGCTGG
GAACCCTGGGGGCCAGACAGTTAGAGAGCGGCTGACTGAGCGCCTCTGTCCCCCTGGGATTCCCACTCCC
GGCTCTGGACTTCCACCACCACGAAAGGTTCTGATCCTGGGCTCAGGGGGCCTCTCCATTGGCCAAGCTG
GAGAATTTGACTACTCGGGCTCTCAGGCAATTAAGGCCCTGAAGGAGGAAAACATCCAGACGTTGCTGAT
CAACCCCAATATTGCCACAGTGCAGACCTCCCAGGGGCTGGCCGACAAGGTCTATTTTCTTCCCATAACA
CCTCATTATGTAACCCAGGTGATACGTAATGAACGCCCCGATGGTGTGTTACTGACTTTTGGGGGCCAGA
CTGCTCTGAACTGTGGTGTGGAGCTGACCAAGGCCGGGGTGCTGGCTCGGTATGGGGTCCGGGTCCTGGG
CACACCAGTGGAGACCATTGAGCTGACCGAGGATCGACGGGCCTTTGCTGCCAGAATGGCAGAGATCGGA
GAGCATGTGGCCCCGAGCGAGGCAGCAAATTCTCTTGAACAGGCCCAGGCAGCCGCTGAACGGCTGGGGT
ACCCTGTGCTAGTGCGTGCAGCCTTTGCCCTGGGTGGCCTGGGCTCTGGCTTTGCCTCTAACAGGGAGGA
GCTCTCTGCTCTCGTGGCCCCAGCTTTTGCCCATACCAGCCAAGTGCTAGTAGACAAGTCTCTGAAGGGA
TGGAAGGAGATTGAGTACGAGGTGGTGAGAGACGCCTATGGCAACTGTGTCACGGTGTGTAACATGGAGA
ACTTGGACCCACTGGGCATCCACACTGGTGAGTCCATAGTGGTGGCCCCTAGCCAGACACTGAATGACAG
GGAGTATCAGCTCCTGAGGCAGACAGCTATCAAGGTGACCCAGCACCTGGGAATTGTTGGGGAGTGCAAT
GTGCAGTATGCCTTGAACCCTGAGTCTGAGCAGTATTACATCATTGAAGTGAATGCCAGGCTCTCTCGCA
GCTCTGCCCTGGCCAGTAAGGCCACAGGTTATCCACTGGCTTATGTGGCAGCCAAGCTAGCATTGGGCAT
CCCTTTGCCTGAGCTCAGGAACTCTGTGACAGGGGGTACAGCAGCCTTTGAACCCAGCGTGGATTATTGT
GTGGTGAAGATTCCTCGATGGGACCTTAGCAAGTTCCTGCGAGTCAGCACAAAGATTGGGAGCTGCATGA
AGAGCGTTGGTGAAGTCATGGGCATTGGGCGTTCATTTGAGGAGGCCTTCCAGAAGGCCCTGCGCATGGT
GGATGAGAACTGTGTGGGCTTTGATCACACAGTGAAACCAGTCAGCGATATGGAGTTGGAGACTCCAACA
GATAAGCGGATTTTTGTGGTGGCAGCTGCTTTGTGGGCTGGTTATTCAGTGGACCGCCTGTATGAGCTCA
CACGCATCGACCGCTGGTTCCTGCACCGAATGAAGCGTATCATCGCACATGCCCAGCTGCTAGAACAACA
CCGTGGACAGCCTTTGCCGCCAGACCTGCTGCAACAGGCCAAGTGTCTTGGCTTCTCAGACAAACAGATT
GCCCTTGCAGTTCTGAGCACAGAGCTGGCTGTTCGCAAGCTGCGTCAGGAACTGGGGATCTGTCCAGCAG
TGAAACAGATTGACACAGTTGCAGCTGAGTGGCCAGCCCAGACAAATTACCTATACCTAACGTATTGGGG
CACCACCCATGACCTCACCTTTCGAACACCTCATGTCCTAGTCCTTGGCTCTGGCGTCTACCGTATTGGC
TCTAGCGTTGAATTTGACTGGTGTGCTGTAGGCTGCATCCAGCAGCTCCGAAAGATGGGATATAAGACCA
TCATGGTGAACTATAACCCAGAGACAGTCAGCACCGACTATGACATGTGTGATCGACTCTACTTTGATGA
GATCTCTTTTGAGGTGGTGATGGACATCTATGAGCTCGAGAACCCTGAAGGTGTGATCCTATCCATGGGT
GGACAGCTGCCCAACAACATGGCCATGGCGTTGCATCGGCAGCAGTGCCGGGTGCTGGGCACCTCCCCTG
AAGCCATTGACTCGGCTGAGAACCGTTTCAAGTTTTCCCGGCTCCTTGACACCATTGGTATCAGCCAGCC
TCAGTGGAGGGAGCTCAGTGACCTCGAGTCTGCTCGCCAATTCTGCCAGACCGTGGGGTACCCCTGTGTG
GTGCGCCCCTCCTATGTGCTGAGCGGTGCTGCTATGAATGTGGCCTACACGGATGGAGACCTGGAGCGCT
TCCTGAGCAGCGCAGCAGCCGTCTCCAAAGAGCATCCCGTGGTCATCTCCAAGTTCATCCAGGAGGCTAA
GGAGATTGACGTGGATGCCGTGGCCTCTGATGGTGTGGTGGCAGCCATCGCCATCTCTGAGCATGTGGAG
AATGCAGGTGTGCATTCAGGTGATGCGACGCTGGTGACCCCCCCACAAGATATCACTGCCAAAACCCTGG
AGCGGATCAAAGCCATTGTGCATGCTGTGGGCCAGGAGCTACAGGTCACAGGACCCTTCAATCTGCAGCT
CATTGCCAAGGATGACCAGCTGAAAGTTATTGAATGCAACGTACGTGTCTCTCGCTCCTTCCCCTTCGTT
TCCAAGACACTGGGTGTGGACCTAGTAGCCTTGGCCACGCGGGTCATCATGGGGGAAGAAGTGGAACCTG
TGGGGCTAATGACTGGTTCTGGAGTTGTGGGAGTAAAGGTGCCTCAGTTCTCCTTCTCCCGCTTGGCGGG
TGCTGACGTGGTGTTGGGTGTGGAAATGACCAGTACTGGGGAGGTGGCCGGCTTTGGGGAGAGCCGCTGT
GAGGCATACCTCAAGGCCATGCTAAGCACTGGCTTTAAGATCCCCAAGAAGAATATCCTGCTGACCATTG
GCAGCTATAAGAACAAAAGCGAGCTGCTCCCAACTGTGCGGCTACTGGAGAGCCTGGGCTACAGCCTCTA
TGCCAGTCTCGGCACAGCTGACTTCTACACTGAGCATGGCGTCAAGGTAACAGCTGTGGACTGGCACTTT
GAGGAGGCTGTGGATGGTGAGTGCCCACCACAGCGGAGCATCCTGGAGCAGCTAGCTGAGAAAAACTTTG
AGCTGGTGATTAACCTGTCAATGCGTGGAGCTGGGGGCCGGCGTGCCTCTTCCTTTGTCACCAAGGGCTA
CCGCACCCGACGCTTGGCCGCTGACTTCTCCGTGCCCCTAATCATCGATATCAAGTGCACCAAACTCTTT
GTGGAGGCCCTAGGCCAGATCGGGCCAGCCCCTCCTTTGAAGGTGCATGTTGACTGTATGACCTCCCAAA
AGCTTGTGCGACTGCCGGGATTGATTGATGTCCATGTGCACCTGCGGGAACCAGGTGGGACACATAAGGA
GGACTTTGCTTCAGGCACAGCCGCTGCCCTGGCTGGGGGTATCACCATGGTGTGTGCCATGCCTAATACC
CGGCCCCCCATCATTGACGCCCCTGCTCTGGCCCTGGCCCAGAAGCTGGCAGAGGCTGGCGCCCGGTGCG
ACTTTGCGCTATTCCTTGGGGCCTCGTCTGAAAATGCAGGAACCTTGGGCACCGTGGCCGGGTCTGCAGC
CGGGCTGAAGCTTTACCTCAATGAGACCTTCTCTGAGCTGCGGCTGGACAGCGTGGTCCAGTGGATGGAG
CATTTCGAGACATGGCCCTCCCACCTCCCCATTGTGGCTCACGCGGAGCAGCAAACCGTGGCTGCTGTCC
TCATGGTGGCTCAGCTCACTCAGCGCTCAGTGCACATATGTCACGTGGCACGGAAGGAGGAGATCCTGCT
AATTAAAGCTGCAAAGGCACGGGGCTTGCCAGTGACCTGCGAGGTGGCTCCCCACCACCTGTTCCTAAGC
CATGATGACCTGGAGCGCCTGGGGCCTGGGAAGGGGGAGGTCCGGCCTGAGCTTGGCTCCCGCCAGGATG
TGGAAGCCCTGTGGGAGAACATGGCTGTCATCGACTGCTTTGCCTCAGACCATGCTCCCCATACCTTGGA
GGAGAAGTGTGGGTCCAGGCCCCCACCTGGGTTCCCAGGGTTAGAGACCATGCTGCCACTACTCCTGACG
GCTGTAAGCGAGGGCCGGCTCAGCCTGGACGACCTGCTGCAGCGATTGCACCACAATCCTCGGCGCATCT
TTCACCTGCCTCCGCAGGAGGACACCTATGTGGAGGTGGATCTGGAGCATGAGTGGACAATTCCCAGCCA
CATGCCCTTCTCCAAGGCCCACTGGACACCTTTTGAAGGGCAGAAAGTGAAGGGCACCGTCCGCCGTGTG
GTCCTGCGAGGGGAGGTTGCCTATATCGATGGGCAGGTTCTGGTACCCCCGGGCTATGGACAGGATGTAC
GGAAGTGGCCACAGGGGGCTGTTCCTCAGCTCCCACCCTCAGCCCCTGCCACTAGTGAGATGACCACGAC
ACCTGAAAGACCCCGCCGTGGCATCCCAGGGCTTCCTGATGGCCGCTTCCATCTGCCGCCCCGAATCCAT
CGAGCCTCCGACCCAGGTTTGCCAGCTGAGGAGCCAAAGGAGAAGTCCTCTCGGAAGGTAGCCGAGCCAG
AGCTGATGGGAACCCCTGATGGCACCTGCTACCCTCCACCACCAGTACCGAGACAGGCATCTCCCCAGAA
CCTGGGGACCCCTGGCTTGCTGCACCCCCAGACCTCACCCCTGCTGCACTCATTAGTGGGCCAACATATC
CTGTCCGTCCAGCAGTTCACCAAGGATCAGATGTCTCACCTGTTCAATGTGGCACACACACTGCGTATGA
TGGTGCAGAAGGAGCGGAGCCTCGACATCCTGAAGGGGAAGGTCATGGCCTCCATGTTCTATGAAGTGAG
CACACGGACCAGCAGCTCCTTTGCAGCAGCCATGGCCCGGCTGGGAGGTGCTGTGCTCAGCTTCTCGGAA
GCCACATCGTCCGTCCAGAAGGGCGAATCCCTGGCTGACTCCGTGCAGACCATGAGCTGCTATGCCGACG
TCGTCGTGCTCCGGCACCCCCAGCCTGGAGCAGTGGAGCTGGCCGCCAAGCACTGCCGGAGGCCAGTGAT
CAATGCTGGGGATGGGGTCGGAGAGCACCCCACCCAGGCCCTGCTGGACATCTTCACCATCCGTGAGGAG
CTGGGAACTGTCAATGGCATGACGATCACGATGGTGGGTGACCTGAAGCACGGACGCACAGTACATTCCC
TGGCCTGCCTGCTCACCCAGTATCGTGTCAGCCTGCGCTACGTGGCACCTCCCAGCCTGCGCATGCCACC
CACTGTGCGGGCCTTCGTGGCCTCCCGCGGCACCAAGCAGGAGGAATTCGAGAGCATTGAGGAGGCGCTG
CCTGACACTGATGTGCTCTACATGACTCGAATCCAGAAGGAACGATTTGGCTCTACCCAGGAGTACGAAG
CTTGCTTTGGTCAGTTCATCCTCACTCCCCACATCATGACCCGGGCCAAGAAGAAGATGGTGGTGATGCA
CCCGATGCCCCGTGTCAACGAGATAAGCGTGGAAGTGGACTCGGATCCCCGCGCAGCCTACTTCCGCCAG
GCTGAGAACGGCATGTACATCCGCATGGCTCTGTTAGCCACCGTGCTGGGCCGTTTCGACTACAAAGACG
ATGACGACAAGTAGGAATTCCTGCAGGCCTCGAGGGCCGGCGCGCCGCGGCCGCTACGTAAATTCCGCCC
CCCCCCCCCCTCTCCCTCCCCCCCCCCTAACGTTACTGGCCGAAGCCGCTTGGAATAAGGCCGGTGTGCG
TTTGTCTATATGTTATTTTCCACCATATTGCCGTCTTTTGGCAATGTGAGGGCCCGGAAACCTGGCCCTG
TCTTCTTGACGAGCATTCCTAGGGGTCTTTCCCCTCTCGCCAAAGGAATGCAAGGTCTGTTGAATGTCGT
GAAGGAAGCAGTTCCTCTGGAAGCTTCTTGAAGACAAACAACGTCTGTAGCGACCCTTTGCAGGCAGCGG
AACCCCCCACCTGGCGACAGGTGCCTCTGCGGCCAAAAGCCACGTGTATAAGATACACCTGCAAAGGCGG
CACAACCCCAGTGCCACGTTGTGAGTTGGATAGTTGTGGAAAGAGTCAAATGGCTCTCCTCAAGCGTATT
CAACAAGGGGCTGAAGGATGCCCAGAAGGTACCCCATTGTATGGGATCTGATCTGGGGCCTCGGTGCACA
TGCTTTACATGTGTTTAGTCGAGGTTAAAAAAACGTCTAGGCCCCCCGAACCACGGGGACGTGGTTTTCC
TTTGAAAAACACGATGATAATATGGCCACAACCATGGTTCCTTTGTCTCAAGAAGAATCCACCCTCATTG
AAAGAGCAACGGCTACAATCAACAGCATCCCCATCTCTGAAGACTACAGCGTCGCCAGCGCAGCTCTCTC
TAGCGACGGCCGCATCTTCACTGGTGTCAATGTATATCATTTTACTGGGGGACCTTGTGCAGAACTCGTG
GTGCTGGGCACTGCTGCTGCTGCGGCAGCTGGCAACCTGACTTGTATCGTCGCGATCGGAAATGAGAACA
GGGGCATCTTGAGCCCCTGCGGACGGTGCCGACAGGTGCTTCTCGATCTGCATCCTGGGATCAAAGCCAT
AGTGAAGGACAGTGATGGACAGCCGACGGCAGTTGGGATTCGTGAATTGCTGCCCTCTGGTTATGTGTGG
GAGGGCTAAGTCGACGATAAAATAAAAGATTTTATTTAGTCTCCAGAAAAAGGGGGGAATGAAAGACCCC
ACCTGTAGGTTTGGCAAGCTAGCTTAAGTAACGCCATTTTGCAAGGCATGGAAAAATACATAACTGAGAA
TAGAGAAGTTCAGATCAAGGTCAGGAACAGATGGAACAGCTGAATATGGGCCAAACAGGATATCTGTGGT
AAGCAGTTCCTGCCCCGGCTCAGGGCCAAGAACAGATGGAACAGCTGAATATGGGCCAAACAGGATATCT
GTGGTAAGCAGTTCCTGCCCCGGCTCAGGGCCAAGAACAGATGGTCCCCAGATGCGGTCCAGCCCTCAGC
AGTTTCTAGAGAACCATCAGATGTTTCCAGGGTGCCCCAAGGACCTGAAATGACCCTGTGCCTTATTTGA
ACTAACCAATCAGTTCGCTTCTCGCTTCTGTTCGCGCGCTTCTGCTCCCCGAGCTCAATAAAAGAGCCCA
CAACCCCTCACTCGGGGCGCCAGTCCTCCGATTGACTGAGTCGCCCGGGTACCCGTGTATCCAATAAACC
CTCTTGCAGTTGCATCCGACTTGTGGTCTCGCTGTTCCTTGGGAGGGTCTCCTCTGAGTGATTGACTACC
CGTCAGCGGGGGTCTTTCACATGCAGCATGTATCAAAATTAATTTGGTTTTTTTTCTTAAGTATTTACAT
TAAATGGCCATAGTTGCATTAATGAATCGGCCAACGCGCGGGGAGAGGCGGTTTGCGTATTGGGCGCTCT
TCCGCTTCCTCGCTCACTGACTCGCTGCGCTCGGTCGTTCGGCTGCGGCGAGCGGTATCAGCTCACTCAA
AGGCGGTAATACGGTTATCCACAGAATCAGGGGATAACGCAGGAAAGAACATGTGAGCAAAAGGCCAGCA
AAAGGCCAGGAACCGTAAAAAGGCCGCGTTGCTGGCGTTTTTCCATAGGCTCCGCCCCCCTGACGAGCAT
CACAAAAATCGACGCTCAAGTCAGAGGTGGCGAAACCCGACAGGACTATAAAGATACCAGGCGTTTCCCC
CTGGAAGCTCCCTCGTGCGCTCTCCTGTTCCGACCCTGCCGCTTACCGGATACCTGTCCGCCTTTCTCCC
TTCGGGAAGCGTGGCGCTTTCTCATAGCTCACGCTGTAGGTATCTCAGTTCGGTGTAGGTCGTTCGCTCC
AAGCTGGGCTGTGTGCACGAACCCCCCGTTCAGCCCGACCGCTGCGCCTTATCCGGTAACTATCGTCTTG
AGTCCAACCCGGTAAGACACGACTTATCGCCACTGGCAGCAGCCACTGGTAACAGGATTAGCAGAGCGAG
GTATGTAGGCGGTGCTACAGAGTTCTTGAAGTGGTGGCCTAACTACGGCTACACTAGAAGAACAGTATTT
GGTATCTGCGCTCTGCTGAAGCCAGTTACCTTCGGAAAAAGAGTTGGTAGCTCTTGATCCGGCAAACAAA
CCACCGCTGGTAGCGGTGGTTTTTTTGTTTGCAAGCAGCAGATTACGCGCAGAAAAAAAGGATCTCAAGA
AGATCCTTTGATCTTTTCTACGGGGTCTGACGCTCAGTGGAACGAAAACTCACGTTAAGGGATTTTGGTC
ATGAGATTATCAAAAAGGATCTTCACCTAGATCCTTTTGCGGCCGGCCGCAAATCAATCTAAAGTATATA
TGAGTAAACTTGGTCTGACAGTTACCAATGCTTAATCAGTGAGGCACCTATCTCAGCGATCTGTCTATTT
CGTTCATCCATAGTTGCCTGACTCCCCGTCGTGTAGATAACTACGATACGGGAGGGCTTACCATCTGGCC
CCAGTGCTGCAATGATACCGCGAGACCCACGCTCACCGGCTCCAGATTTATCAGCAATAAACCAGCCAGC
CGGAAGGGCCGAGCGCAGAAGTGGTCCTGCAACTTTATCCGCCTCCATCCAGTCTATTAATTGTTGCCGG
GAAGCTAGAGTAAGTAGTTCGCCAGTTAATAGTTTGCGCAACGTTGTTGCCATTGCTACAGGCATCGTGG
TGTCACGCTCGTCGTTTGGTATGGCTTCATTCAGCTCCGGTTCCCAACGATCAAGGCGAGTTACATGATC
CCCCATGTTGTGCAAAAAAGCGGTTAGCTCCTTCGGTCCTCCGATCGTTGTCAGAAGTAAGTTGGCCGCA
GTGTTATCACTCATGGTTATGGCAGCACTGCATAATTCTCTTACTGTCATGCCATCCGTAAGATGCTTTT
CTGTGACTGGTGAGTACTCAACCAAGTCATTCTGAGAATAGTGTATGCGGCGACCGAGTTGCTCTTGCCC
GGCGTCAATACGGGATAATACCGCGCCACATAGCAGAACTTTAAAAGTGCTCATCATTGGAAAACGTTCT
TCGGGGCGAAAACTCTCAAGGATCTTACCGCTGTTGAGATCCAGTTCGATGTAACCCACTCGTGCACCCA
ACTGATCTTCAGCATCTTTTACTTTCACCAGCGTTTCTGGGTGAGCAAAAACAGGAAGGCAAAATGCCGC
AAAAAAGGGAATAAGGGCGACACGGAAATGTTGAATACTCATACTCTTCCTTTTTCAATATTATTGAAGC
ATTTATCAGGGTTATTGTCTCATGAGCGGATACATATTTGAATGTATTTAGAAAAATAAACAAATAGGGG
TTCCGCGCACATTTC
